Addgene plasmid #226353: pAM357 pET28a-GGG-Titin[V15P]-23-K-33-C-1
Purpose: Expression of titin (V15P) substrate for 26S proteasome
Depositing lab: Andreas Martin. Depositing organization: University of California, Berkeley. Publication: Ubiquitin modulates 26S proteasome conformational dynamics and promotes substrate degradation. Jonsson E, Htet ZM, Bard JAM, Dong KC, Martin A. Sci Adv. 2022 Dec 23;8(51):eadd9520. doi: 10.1126/sciadv.add9520. Epub 2022 Dec 23. PubMed 36563145.
Backbone
  Vector backbone: pET28a
  Vector type: Bacterial Expression
Growth in bacteria
  Bacterial resistance: Kanamycin, 50 μg/mL
  Growth temperature: 37°C
  Growth strain: DH5alpha
  Copy number: High Copy
Gene/Insert
  Gene/Insert name: titin
  Species: H. sapiens (human)
  Mutation: V15P
  Entrez Gene: TTN (a.k.a. CMD1G, CMH9, CMPD4, CMYO5, CMYP5, EOMFC, HMERF, LGMD2J, LGMDR10, MYLK5, SALMY, TMD)
  Promoter: T7
  Cloning method: Other
  Sequencing primers: 5′ T7 promoter
Terms and licenses: Academic/Nonprofit Terms; Industry Terms: Not Available to Industry
How to cite: pAM357 pET28a-GGG-Titin[V15P]-23-K-33-C-1 was a gift from Andreas Martin (Addgene plasmid # 226353 ; http://n2t.net/addgene:226353 ; RRID:Addgene_226353)
