[The description below was written by a language model from this plasmid's Addgene catalogue record and pLannotate feature annotations shown in this document.]
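Description:
pAM357 pET28a-GGG-Titin[V15P]-23-K-33-C-1 is a bacterial expression plasmid built on the pET28a backbone, made to produce a model substrate for degradation studies with the 26S proteasome. It is maintained in E. coli under kanamycin selection (aph(3')-Ia) and replicates from a ColE1/pBR322-type origin. The bom and rop elements typical of pET vectors are present, although the catalogue entry lists the plasmid as high copy. An f1 origin is also annotated. A few short hits, including tetracycline-resistance fragments, an AmpR promoter fragment and a predicted E. coli ORF, look like backbone remnants rather than functional parts.

Expression is driven by a T7 promoter with an adjacent lac operator and the T7 gene 10 ribosome binding site, and ends at a T7 terminator. The plasmid-borne lacI keeps the cassette repressed until IPTG induction in a host that supplies T7 RNA polymerase. The insert is a human titin (TTN) sequence carrying a V15P mutation. The annotation software did not label the titin segment itself, which presumably lies in the unannotated stretch just after the RBS. Downstream of that, the table picks up a fragment matching sea urchin cyclin B, plus a short overlapping ssrA-like hit that may be only a partial match. These likely belong to the tail region of the substrate. The name suggests an N-terminal GGG and defined lysine and cysteine positions in this tail, but the record does not explain the nomenclature. The reading frame then continues into an Mxe GyrA intein and a chitin binding domain. This pairing allows capture on chitin resin and thiol-induced intein cleavage, which releases the substrate without the affinity tag.
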