Features (pLannotate 1.2.2; 21 found; start..end, strand, type, name):
    311..450     -  misc_feature   bom: basis of mobility region from pBR322
    552..743     -  CDS            rop: Rop protein, which maintains plasmids at low copy number; rop
    760..1140    +  CDS            YPB1_ECOLX: Protein predicted: Swiss-Prot protein existence level 4. From Escherichia coli.
   1212..1503    -  CDS            TcR (fragment): tetracycline efflux protein; tet; confers resistance to tetracycline
   1518..1539    -  protein_bind   CAP binding site: CAP binding activates transcription in the presence of cAMP. E. coli catabolite activator protein
   1552..2634    -  CDS            lacI: lac repressor; lacI; The lac repressor binds to the lac operator to inhibit transcription in E. coli. This inhibition can be relieved by adding lactose or isopropyl-β-D-thiogalactopyranoside (IPTG).
   2635..2712    -  promoter       lacI promoter: lacI
   2720..2755    -  CDS            TcR (fragment): tetracycline efflux protein; tet; confers resistance to tetracycline
   2758..2776    +  promoter       T7 promoter: promoter for bacteriophage T7 RNA polymerase
   2777..2801    +  protein_bind   lac operator: The lac repressor binds to the lac operator to inhibit transcription in E. coli. This inhibition can be relieved by adding lactose or isopropyl-β-D-thiogalactopyranoside (IPTG). lac repressor encoded by lacI
   2816..2838    +  RBS            RBS: efficient ribosome binding site from bacteriophage T7 gene 10 (Olins and Rangwala, 1989)
   3154..3178    +  CDS            ssrA tag (LVA) (fragment): C-terminal peptide that mediates degradation in bacteria through the ClpXP and ClpAP proteases (McGinness et al., 2006) mutant LVA variant that confers accelerated degradation under some conditions (Andersen et al., 1998)
   3166..3270    +  CDS            CCNB_ARBPU (fragment): Experimental evidence at protein level: Swiss-Prot protein existence level 1. Essential for the control of the cell cycle at the G2/M (mitosis) transition. From Arbacia punctulata (Punctuate sea urchin).
   3301..3894    +  CDS            Mxe GyrA intein: modified GyrA intein (Southworth et al., 1999); Mycobacterium xenopi gyrA; N-terminal cleavage of this intein can be induced by thiols.
   3925..4080    +  CDS            CBD: chitin binding domain from chitinase A1 (Watanabe et al., 1994); Bacillus circulans chiA
   4092..4109    +  CDS            SET1 (fragment): solubility-enhancement tag derived from T7 phage gene 10B
   4117..4164    +  terminator     T7 terminator: transcription terminator for bacteriophage T7 RNA polymerase
   4201..4629    +  rep_origin     f1 ori (sequence partly withheld): f1 bacteriophage origin of replication; arrow indicates direction of (+) strand synthesis
   4682..4739    +  promoter       AmpR promoter (fragment): bla
   4748..5563    -  CDS            KanR: aminoglycoside phosphotransferase; aph(3')-Ia; confers resistance to kanamycin in bacteria or G418 (Geneticin®) in eukaryotes
   5685..125     +  rep_origin     ori (across the origin): high-copy-number ColE1/pMB1/pBR322/pUC origin of replication
>Addgene plasmid #226353 | pAM357 pET28a-GGG-Titin[V15P]-23-K-33-C-1 | addgene full sequence | sequence record 449619 | Addgene NGS Result
GAGAGCGCACGAGGGAGCTTCCAGGGGGAAACGCCTGGTATCTTTATAGTCCTGTCGGGTTTCGCCACCT
CTGACTTGAGCGTCGATTTTTGTGATGCTCGTCAGGGGGGCGGAGCCTATGGAAAAACGCCAGCAACGCG
GCCTTTTTACGGTTCCTGGCCTTTTGCTGGCCTTTTGCTCACATGTTCTTTCCTGCGTTATCCCCTGATT
CTGTGGATAACCGTATTACCGCCTTTGAGTGAGCTGATACCGCTCGCCGCAGCCGAACGACCGAGCGCAG
CGAGTCAGTGAGCGAGGAAGCGGAAGAGCGCCTGATGCGGTATTTTCTCCTTACGCATCTGTGCGGTATT
TCACACCGCAATGGTGCACTCTCAGTACAATCTGCTCTGATGCCGCATAGTTAAGCCAGTATACACTCCG
CTATCGCTACGTGACTGGGTCATGGCTGCGCCCCGACACCCGCCAACACCCGCTGACGCGCCCTGACGGG
CTTGTCTGCTCCCGGCATCCGCTTACAGACAAGCTGTGACCGTCTCCGGGAGCTGCATGTGTCAGAGGTT
TTCACCGTCATCACCGAAACGCGCGAGGCAGCTGCGGTAAAGCTCATCAGCGTGGTCGTGAAGCGATTCA
CAGATGTCTGCCTGTTCATCCGCGTCCAGCTCGTTGAGTTTCTCCAGAAGCGTTAATGTCTGGCTTCTGA
TAAAGCGGGCCATGTTAAGGGCGGTTTTTTCCTGTTTGGTCACTGATGCCTCCGTGTAAGGGGGATTTCT
GTTCATGGGGGTAATGATACCGATGAAACGAGAGAGGATGCTCACGATACGGGTTACTGATGATGAACAT
GCCCGGTTACTGGAACGTTGTGAGGGTAAACAACTGGCGGTATGGATGCGGCGGGACCAGAGAAAAATCA
CTCAGGGTCAATGCCAGCGCTTCGTTAATACAGATGTAGGTGTTCCACAGGGTAGCCAGCAGCATCCTGC
GATGCAGATCCGGAACATAATGGTGCAGGGCGCTGACTTCCGCGTTTCCAGACTTTACGAAACACGGAAA
CCGAAGACCATTCATGTTGTTGCTCAGGTCGCAGACGTTTTGCAGCAGCAGTCGCTTCACGTTCGCTCGC
GTATCGGTGATTCATTCTGCTAACCAGTAAGGCAACCCCGCCAGCCTAGCCGGGTCCTCAACGACAGGAG
CACGATCATGCGCACCCGTGGGGCCGCCATGCCGGCGATAATGGCCTGCTTCTCGCCGAAACGTTTGGTG
GCGGGACCAGTGACGAAGGCTTGAGCGAGGGCGTGCAAGATTCCGAATACCGCAAGCGACAGGCCGATCA
TCGTCGCGCTCCAGCGAAAGCGGTCCTCGCCGAAAATGACCCAGAGCGCTGCCGGCACCTGTCCTACGAG
TTGCATGATAAAGAAGACAGTCATAAGTGCGGCGACGATAGTCATGCCCCGCGCCCACCGGAAGGAGCTG
ACTGGGTTGAAGGCTCTCAAGGGCATCGGTCGAGATCCCGGTGCCTAATGAGTGAGCTAACTTACATTAA
TTGCGTTGCGCTCACTGCCCGCTTTCCAGTCGGGAAACCTGTCGTGCCAGCTGCATTAATGAATCGGCCA
ACGCGCGGGGAGAGGCGGTTTGCGTATTGGGCGCCAGGGTGGTTTTTCTTTTCACCAGTGAGACGGGCAA
CAGCTGATTGCCCTTCACCGCCTGGCCCTGAGAGAGTTGCAGCAAGCGGTCCACGCTGGTTTGCCCCAGC
AGGCGAAAATCCTGTTTGATGGTGGTTAACGGCGGGATATAACATGAGCTGTCTTCGGTATCGTCGTATC
CCACTACCGAGATATCCGCACCAACGCGCAGCCCGGACTCGGTAATGGCGCGCATTGCGCCCAGCGCCAT
CTGATCGTTGGCAACCAGCATCGCAGTGGGAACGATGCCCTCATTCAGCATTTGCATGGTTTGTTGAAAA
CCGGACATGGCACTCCAGTCGCCTTCCCGTTCCGCTATCGGCTGAATTTGATTGCGAGTGAGATATTTAT
GCCAGCCAGCCAGACGCAGACGCGCCGAGACAGAACTTAATGGGCCCGCTAACAGCGCGATTTGCTGGTG
ACCCAATGCGACCAGATGCTCCACGCCCAGTCGCGTACCGTCTTCATGGGAGAAAATAATACTGTTGATG
GGTGTCTGGTCAGAGACATCAAGAAATAACGCCGGAACATTAGTGCAGGCAGCTTCCACAGCAATGGCAT
CCTGGTCATCCAGCGGATAGTTAATGATCAGCCCACTGACGCGTTGCGCGAGAAGATTGTGCACCGCCGC
TTTACAGGCTTCGACGCCGCTTCGTTCTACCATCGACACCACCACGCTGGCACCCAGTTGATCGGCGCGA
GATTTAATCGCCGCGACAATTTGCGACGGCGCGTGCAGGGCCAGACTGGAGGTGGCAACGCCAATCAGCA
ACGACTGTTTGCCCGCCAGTTGTTGTGCCACGCGGTTGGGAATGTAATTCAGCTCCGCCATCGCCGCTTC
CACTTTTTCCCGCGTTTTCGCAGAAACGTGGCTGGCCTGGTTCACCACGCGGGAAACGGTCTGATAAGAG
ACACCGGCATACTCTGCGACATCGTATAACGTTACTGGTTTCACATTCACCACCCTGAATTGACTCTCTT
CCGGGCGCTATCATGCCATACCGCGAAAGGTTTTGCGCCATTCGATGGTGTCCGGGATCTCGACGCTCTC
CCTTATGCGACTCCTGCATTAGGAAATTAATACGACTCACTATAGGGGAATTGTGAGCGGATAACAATTC
CCCTGTAGAAATAATTTTGTTTAACTTTAATAAGGAGATATACCATGGGTGGCGGACTAATAGAAGTGGA
ACGCCCTCTGTACGGAGTAGAGGTGTTTCCGGGTGAAACAGCCCACTTTGAAATTGAACTTTCTGAACCT
GATGTTCACGGCCAGTGGCGCCTGCGCGGACAGCCTTTGGCAGCTTCCCCTGACTGTGAAATCATTGAGG
ATGGACGCCGCCATATTCTGATCCTTCATAACTGTCAGCTGGGTATGACAGGAGAGGTTTCCTTCCAGGC
TGCTAATACCCGCTCTGCAGCCAATCTGCGCGTGCGCGAATTGGGTGGAGCAGGACCGCCACCATATAGT
GCAGCAAACGACGAAAACTACGCTTTAGCAGCGCATGGTGGCAAACACACATTCAACAATGAAAATGTCA
GTGCAAGGCTCGGGGGAGCGGCTAGCATTGCTGTGCAAGCGCCAGCACAACATACCTTCAACAATGAAAA
CGTTTGTTATTGCATCACGGGAGATGCACTAGTTGCCCTACCCGAGGGCGAGTCGGTACGCATCGCCGAC
ATCGTGCCGGGTGCGCGGCCCAACAGTGACAACGCCATCGACCTGAAAGTCCTTGACCGGCATGGCAATC
CCGTGCTCGCCGACCGGCTGTTCCACTCCGGCGAGCATCCGGTGTACACGGTGCGTACGGTCGAAGGTCT
GCGTGTGACGGGCACCGCGAACCACCCGTTGTTGTGTTTGGTCGACGTCGCCGGGGTGCCGACCCTGCTG
TGGAAGCTGATCGACGAAATCAAGCCGGGCGATTACGCGGTGATTCAACGCAGCGCATTCAGCGTCGACT
GTGCAGGTTTTGCCCGCGGGAAACCCGAATTTGCGCCCACAACCTACACAGTCGGCGTCCCTGGACTGGT
GCGTTTCTTGGAAGCACACCACCGAGACCCGGACGCCCAAGCTATCGCCGACGAGCTGACCGACGGGCGG
TTCTACTACGCGAAAGTCGCCAGTGTCACCGACGCCGGCGTGCAGCCGGTGTATAGCCTTCGTGTCGACA
CGGCAGACCACGCGTTTATCACGAACGGGTTCGTCAGCCACGCTACTGGCCTCACCGGTCTGAACTCAGG
CCTCACGACAAATCCTGGTGTATCCGCTTGGCAGGTCAACACAGCTTATACTGCGGGACAATTGGTCACA
TATAACGGCAAGACGTATAAATGTTTGCAGCCCCACACCTCCTTGGCAGGATGGGAACCATCCAACGTTC
CTGCCTTGTGGCAGCTTCAATAATTAACCTAGGCTGCTGCCACCGCTGAGCAATAACTAGCATAACCCCT
TGGGGCCTCTAAACGGGTCTTGAGGGGTTTTTTGCTGAAAGGAGGAACTATATCCGGATTGGCGAATGGG
[124 nt withheld, positions 4201-4324]
C
[91 nt withheld, positions 4326-4416]
A
[49 nt withheld, positions 4418-4466]
CCTTTGACGTTGGAGTCCACGTTCTTT
[37 nt withheld, positions 4494-4530]
ACCCTATCTCGGTCTATTCTTTTGATTTATAAGGGATTTTGCCGATTTCGGCCTATTGGTTAAAAAATGA
GCTGATTTAACAAAAATTTAACGCGAATTTTAACAAAATATTAACGCTTACAATTTAGGTGGCACTTTTC
GGGGAAATGTGCGCGGAACCCCTATTTGTTTATTTTTCTAAATACATTCAAATATGTATCCGCTCATGAA
TTAATTCTTAGAAAAACTCATCGAGCATCAAATGAAACTGCAATTTATTCATATCAGGATTATCAATACC
ATATTTTTGAAAAAGCCGTTTCTGTAATGAAGGAGAAAACTCACCGAGGCAGTTCCATAGGATGGCAAGA
TCCTGGTATCGGTCTGCGATTCCGACTCGTCCAACATCAATACAACCTATTAATTTCCCCTCGTCAAAAA
TAAGGTTATCAAGTGAGAAATCACCATGAGTGACGACTGAATCCGGTGAGAATGGCAAAAGTTTATGCAT
TTCTTTCCAGACTTGTTCAACAGGCCAGCCATTACGCTCGTCATCAAAATCACTCGCATCAACCAAACCG
TTATTCATTCGTGATTGCGCCTGAGCGAGACGAAATACGCGATCGCTGTTAAAAGGACAATTACAAACAG
GAATCGAATGCAACCGGCGCAGGAACACTGCCAGCGCATCAACAATATTTTCACCTGAATCAGGATATTC
TTCTAATACCTGGAATGCTGTTTTCCCGGGGATCGCAGTGGTGAGTAACCATGCATCATCAGGAGTACGG
ATAAAATGCTTGATGGTCGGAAGAGGCATAAATTCCGTCAGCCAGTTTAGTCTGACCATCTCATCTGTAA
CATCATTGGCAACGCTACCTTTGCCATGTTTCAGAAACAACTCTGGCGCATCGGGCTTCCCATACAATCG
ATAGATTGTCGCACCTGATTGCCCGACATTATCGCGAGCCCATTTATACCCATATAAATCAGCATCCATG
TTGGAATTTAATCGCGGCCTAGAGCAAGACGTTTCCCGTTGAATATGGCTCATAACACCCCTTGTATTAC
TGTTTATGTAAGCAGACAGTTTTATTGTTCATGACCAAAATCCCTTAACGTGAGTTTTCGTTCCACTGAG
CGTCAGACCCCGTAGAAAAGATCAAAGGATCTTCTTGAGATCCTTTTTTTCTGCGCGTAATCTGCTGCTT
GCAAACAAAAAACCACCGCTACCAGCGGTGGTTTGTTTGCCGGATCAAGAGCTACCAACTCTTTTTCCGA
AGGTAACTGGCTTCAGCAGAGCGCAGATACCAAATACTGTCCTTCTAGTGTAGCCGTAGTTAGGCCACCA
CTTCAAGAACTCTGTAGCACCGCCTACATACCTCGCTCTGCTAATCCTGTTACCAGTGGCTGCTGCCAGT
GGCGATAAGTCGTGTCTTACCGGGTTGGACTCAAGACGATAGTTACCGGATAAGGCGCAGCGGTCGGGCT
GAACGGGGGGTTCGTGCACACAGCCCAGCTTGGAGCGAACGACCTACACCGAACTGAGATACCTACAGCG
TGAGCTATGAGAAAGCGCCACGCTTCCCGAAGGGAGAAAGGCGGACAGGTATCCGGTAAGCGGCAGGGTC
GGAACAG
